>Addgene plasmid #247591 | pPOTv6-g418-3HA::tbTurboID::3HA | addgene full sequence | sequence record 495165 | Addgene NGS Result
TTGAGATCCTTTTTTTCTGCGCGTAATCTGCTGCTTGCAAACAAAAAAACCACCGCTACCAGCGGTGGTT
TGTTTGCCGGATCAAGAGCTACCAACTCTTTTTCCGAAGGTAACTGGCTTCAGCAGAGCGCAGATACCAA
ATACTGTTCTTCTAGTGTAGCCGTAGTTAGGCCACCACTTCAAGAACTCTGTAGCACCGCCTACATACCT
CGCTCTGCTAATCCTGTTACCAGTGGCTGCTGCCAGTGGCGATAAGTCGTGTCTTACCGGGTTGGACTCA
AGACGATAGTTACCGGATAAGGCGCAGCGGTCGGGCTGAACGGGGGGTTCGTGCACACAGCCCAGCTTGG
AGCGAACGACCTACACCGAACTGAGATACCTACAGCGTGAGCTATGAGAAAGCGCCACGCTTCCCGAAGG
GAGAAAGGCGGACAGGTATCCGGTAAGCGGCAGGGTCGGAACAGGAGAGCGCACGAGGGAGCTTCCAGGG
GGAAACGCCTGGTATCTTTATAGTCCTGTCGGGTTTCGCCACCTCTGACTTGAGCGTCGATTTTTGTGAT
GCTCGTCAGGGGGGCGGAGCCTATGGAAAAACGCCAGCAACGCGGCCTTTTTACGGTTCCTGGCCTTTTG
CTGGCCTTTTGCTCACATGTTCTTTCCTGCGTTATCCCCTGATTCTGTGGATAACCGTATTACCGCCTTT
GAGTGAGCTGATACCGCTCGCCGCAGCCGAACGACCGAGCGCAGCGAGTCAGTGAGCGAGGAAGCGGAAG
AGCGCCCAATACGCAAACCGCCTCTCCCCGCGCGTTGGCCGATTCATTAATGCAGCTGGCACGACAGGTT
TCCCGACTGGAAAGCGGGCAGTGAGCGCAACGCAATTAATGTGAGTTAGCTCACTCATTAGGCACCCCAG
GCTTTACACTTTATGCTTCCGGCTCGTATGTTGTGTGGAATTGTGAGCGGATAACAATTTCACACAGGAA
ACAGCTATGACCATGATTACGCCAAGCTATTTAGGTGACACTATAGAATACTCAAGCTATGCATCCAATT
TGAGAGACCTGTGCGGGGCTCGAATCCCCCCATTTTCTTCTTTTACATCATCCCCCCTTCCTAACCAACC
TGCAGGCGCACCTCCCTGCTGTGCCATCAGATTACTCCGGGAACCTTTCCACGGAAAAGACACGAGACAA
GGGAAAAGCCAACTAAATGGGCACTCGAGTCAGAAGAACTCGTCAAGAAGGCGATAGAAGGCGATGCGCT
GCGAATCGGGAGCGGCGATACCGTAAAGCACGAGGAAGCGGTCAGCCCATTCGCCGCCAAGCTCTTCAGC
AATATCACGGGTAGCCAACGCTATGTCCTGATAGCGGTCCGCCACACCCAGCCGGCCACAGTCGATGAAT
CCAGAAAAGCGGCCATTTTCCACCATGATATTCGGCAAGCAGGCATCGCCGTGGGTCACGACGAGATCCT
CGCCGTCGGGCATGCGCGCCTTGAGCCTGGCGAACAGTTCGGCTGGCGCGAGCCCCTGATGCTCTTCGTC
CAGATCATCCTGATCGACAAGACCGGCTTCCATCCGAGTACGTGCTCGCTCGATGCGATGTTTCGCTTGG
TGGTCGAATGGGCAGGTAGCCGGATCAAGCGTATGCAGCCGCCGCATTGCATCAGCCATGATGGATACTT
TCTCGGCAGGAGCAAGGTGAGATGACAGGAGATCCTGCCCCGGCACTTCGCCCAATAGCAGCCAGTCCCT
TCCCGCTTCAGTGACAACGTCGAGCACAGCTGCGCAAGGAACGCCCGTCGTGGCCAGCCACGATAGCCGC
GCTGCCTCGTCCTGCAGTTCATTCAGGGCACCGGACAGGTCGGTCTTGACAAAAAGAACCGGGCGCCCCT
GCGCTGACAGCCGGAACACGGCGGCATCAGAGCAGCCGATTGTCTGTTGTGCCCAGTCATAGCCGAATAG
CCTCTCCACCCAAGCGGCCGGAGAACCTGCGTGCAATCCATCTTGTTCAATCATGCTAGCTGATGCTTTA
TTGCTTTCTCTTAAATTTGGGATAACCGTAGTTTATGCGGCAGTAGTTTGACACCTTTTCGAGGGGGAAA
GAGACAAAAAAGGAGAAGACAAGGATTAAAGGGTGCACCCAAAGGAGGAAACACACGGTTGGTGTGCAGT
GATGAATATCAAGTTGCACAACAGTGCAGACTCAAAACGGCACTAATGAACCAGATGTCAGACATGCAGC
TACGATCTACACAAACAGTGACTCTCTAATGCCGAAGGATAGGCACCGCAGTGCACGTACACAGCGGCAT
AGATTGAAATACTACATAAAGGTTATACATTGATTATAATGAAAGACATTTAAGCGCAGCGGAGCTCTTA
ACTACCCGATCCTGATCCAGATCCTGATCCCGCGTAGTCAGGGACATCATACGGGTAACTGCCGGCGTAG
TCCGGTACATCATATGGATATGATCCCGCATAATCCGGAACATCGTAGGGGTAGGATCCCTTCTCGGCAG
ACCTAAGGGAGATCTCGCCGCCCATCCAAGGTTTGATAACACCGTCTTGTTCCAACAACAATGCTCCCTG
TTTGTCTATGCCTCGTGAAATGCCAAAAATTTCTTTATCTCCAATAATAAGTTTCACCGGTCGGTTGATA
AAGTTATCTAACTTTTCCCAGCGGGGAAGGTAGGGTGCGAGGCCTTCCTGTTCGAATAACTCCAAGGCGG
CCCGAAGTTCCCTAATGAGGGTTGCCGCCAGCGTATTCCGATCCAGGTTTATTCCGGCTTCCTGCAGGGT
TATCCAACCCTGATTGACCACGCTCTCCTCGACCCTGCGCATCGCCACGTTAATACCTGCACCAATCACG
ATTTGTGCGGCATCGCCCGTTATACCGGCTAATTCGACAAGAATACCCGCCAATTTACGATCTTGTAAAT
ACAGATCGTTGGGCCATTTGACCCTGACTTTATCTGCCCCAAGTTTGCGTAGTGCTTCCGCCATTACAAT
GCCAATTACTGGACCTAGACCTATTGCCGCCGGACCTCTCTTAAGTCTCCAGAACATGCTCAGATAAAGG
TTCGCCCCGAATGGACTAAACCACTTTCGACCCCGGGACCCGCGTCCGGCCTGCTGATATTCAGCAATGC
AAGCATCACCTGACTTGAGTTCACCTATGCGATCTAACAGGTATTGGTTAGTGGAATCAACCACGGGGAG
GACAGCCACACTGCCGCCATCGAGCTGCCCTAGGATCTGCTTTGCGTTTAAAAGAGGAATTGGCTCTGGT
AGCGAATACCCTTTTCCAGGCACAGTAAACACATCCACTCCCCAATCACGTAACGTCTGAATGTGCTTAT
TAATAGCAGCACGCGACATGCCGAGGGTTTCTCCCAACTGTTCACCACTGTGAAATTCCCCATTAGCAAG
GAGCGCGATAAGTTTTAGTGGCACCGTGTTATCTTTAAGCTTAGCATAATCGGGTACGTCGTAAGGATAC
GAACCTGCATAATCTGGAACGTCATAAGGGTACGAACCTGCGTAATCTGGAACGTCGTATGGGTAAGAAC
CGGAACCGGAACCACTACCAGAACCCATAGGTACCCGTTGCAGTTGAGTTTCTGTTTTCGGGCTTGTTGG
TATACTTGTTTGATTAATGTGGCTGATAGCTAAGCTATCGCAAATATTTGTACAAGACATGAGGGGGCAA
AAAAATAAGCCAAGTGTATTTGTTAGGCTTCCGTGCCTGTTAGAGAAATATGTAAGGAAACGCCTGCGCT
ACACAGCTTGAGCAACGCGTGGGGCTCGAATCCCCCCATTTTCTTCTTTTACATCATCCCCCCTTCCTAA
CCAACCTGCAGGCGCACCTCCCTGCTGTGCCATCAGATTACTCCGGGAACCTTTCCACGGAAAAGACACG
AGACAAGGGAAAGGCCAACTAAATGGGCACCATGGTCAGAAGAACTCGTCAAGAAGGCGATAGAAGGCGA
TGCGCTGCGAATCGGGAGCGGCGATACCGTAAAGCACGAGGAAGCGGTCAGCCCATTCGCCGCCAAGCTC
TTCAGCAATATCACGGGTAGCCAACGCTATGTCCTGATAGCGGTCCGCCACACCCAGCCGGCCACAGTCG
ATGAATCCAGAAAAGCGGCCATTTTCCACCATGATATTCGGCAAGCAGGCATCGCCGTGGGTCACGACGA
GATCCTCGCCGTCGGGCATGCGCGCCTTGAGCCTGGCGAACAGTTCGGCTGGCGCGAGCCCCTGATGCTC
TTCGTCCAGATCATCCTGATCGACAAGACCGGCTTCCATCCGAGTACGTGCTCGCTCGATGCGATGTTTC
GCTTGGTGGTCGAATGGGCAGGTAGCCGGATCAAGCGTATGCAGCCGCCGCATTGCATCAGCCATGATGG
ATACTTTCTCGGCAGGAGCAAGGTGAGATGACAGGAGATCCTGCCCCGGCACTTCGCCCAATAGCAGCCA
GTCCCTTCCCGCTTCAGTGACAACGTCGAGCACAGCTGCGCAAGGAACGCCCGTCGTGGCCAGCCACGAT
AGCCGCGCTGCCTCGTCCTGCAGTTCATTCAGGGCACCGGACAGGTCGGTCTTGACAAAAAGAACCGGGC
GCCCCTGCGCTGACAGCCGGAACACGGCGGCATCAGAGCAGCCGATTGTCTGTTGTGCCCAGTCATAGCC
GAATAGCCTCTCCACCCAAGCGGCCGGAGAACCTGCGTGCAATCCATCTTGTTCAATCATGAATTCCACT
AGAGCTTATTTTATGGCAGCAACGAGACCTTACGTAAAGCAAAACTAAATAAGAGCGGAGACTGCAATGC
AGAGTAAAAAAAAAAAAAACATGAATTTCAGAAGACCTTGCTGTGCCCCTAGCTTGCAGCAGGTCTGCAT
TATACGGGCCCAATTCGCCCTATAGTGAGTCGTATTACAATTCACTGGCCGTCGTTTTACAACGTCGTGA
CTGGGAAAACCCTGGCGTTACCCAACTTAATCGCCTTGCAGCACATCCCCCTTTCGCCAGCTGGCGTAAT
AGCGAAGAGGCCCGCACCGATCGCCCTTCCCAACAGTTGCGCAGCCTGAATGGCGAATGGACGCGCCCTG
TAGCGGCGCATTAAGT
[98 nt withheld, positions 5127-5224]
C
[91 nt withheld, positions 5226-5316]
A
[49 nt withheld, positions 5318-5366]
CCTTTGACGTTGGAGTCCACGTTCTTT
[37 nt withheld, positions 5394-5430]
ACCCTATCTCGGTCTATTCTTTTGATTTATAAGGGATTTTGCCGATTTCGGCCTATTGGTTAAAAAATGA
GCTGATTTAACAAAAATTTAACGCGAATTTTAACAAAATATTAACGCTTACAATTTCCTGATGCGGTATT
TTCTCCTTACGCATCTGTGCGGTATTTCACACCGCATCAGGTGGCACTTTTCGGGGAAATGTGCGCGGAA
CCCCTATTTGTTTATTTTTCTAAATACATTCAAATATGTATCCGCTCATGAGACAATAACCCTGATAAAT
GCTTCAATAATATTGAAAAAGGAAGAGTATGAGTATTCAACATTTCCGTGTCGCCCTTATTCCCTTTTTT
GCGGCATTTTGCCTTCCTGTTTTTGCTCACCCAGAAACGCTGGTGAAAGTAAAAGATGCTGAAGATCAGT
TGGGTGCACGAGTGGGTTACATCGAACTGGATCTCAACAGCGGTAAGATCCTTGAGAGTTTTCGCCCCGA
AGAACGTTTTCCAATGATGAGCACTTTTAAAGTTCTGCTATGTGGCGCGGTATTATCCCGTATTGACGCC
GGGCAAGAGCAACTCGGTCGCCGCATACACTATTCTCAGAATGACTTGGTTGAGTACTCACCAGTCACAG
AAAAGCATCTTACGGATGGCATGACAGTAAGAGAATTATGCAGTGCTGCCATAACCATGAGTGATAACAC
TGCGGCCAACTTACTTCTGACAACGATCGGAGGACCGAAGGAGCTAACCGCTTTTTTGCACAACATGGGG
GATCATGTAACTCGCCTTGATCGTTGGGAACCGGAGCTGAATGAAGCCATACCAAACGACGAGCGTGACA
CCACGATGCCTGTAGCAATGGCAACAACGTTGCGCAAACTATTAACTGGCGAACTACTTACTCTAGCTTC
CCGGCAACAATTAATAGACTGGATGGAGGCGGATAAAGTTGCAGGACCACTTCTGCGCTCGGCCCTTCCG
GCTGGCTGGTTTATTGCTGATAAATCTGGAGCCGGTGAGCGTGGGTCTCGCGGTATCATTGCAGCACTGG
GGCCAGATGGTAAGCCCTCCCGTATCGTAATTATCTACACGACGGGGAGTCAGGCAACTATGGATGAACG
AAATAGACAGATCGCTGAGATAGGTGCCTCACTGATTAAGCATTGGTAACTGTCAGACCAAGTTTACTCA
TATATACTTTAGATTGATTTAAAACTTCATTTTTAATTTAAAAGGATCTAGGTGAAGATCCTTTTTGATA
ATCTCATGACCAAAATCCCTTAACGTGAGTTTTCGTTCCACTGAGCGTCAGACCCCGTAGAAAAGATCAA
AGGATCTTC
Features (pLannotate 1.2.2; 17 found; start..end, strand, type, name):
      1..589     +  rep_origin     ori: high-copy-number ColE1/pMB1/pBR322/pUC origin of replication
    772..864     +  CDS            lacI (fragment): lac repressor; lacI; The lac repressor binds to the lac operator to inhibit transcription in E. coli. This inhibition can be relieved by adding lactose or isopropyl-β-D-thiogalactopyranoside (IPTG).
    877..898     +  protein_bind   CAP binding site: CAP binding activates transcription in the presence of cAMP. E. coli catabolite activator protein
    913..943     +  promoter       lac promoter: promoter for the E. coli lac operon
    951..967     +  protein_bind   lac operator: The lac repressor binds to the lac operator to inhibit transcription in E. coli. This inhibition can be relieved by adding lactose or isopropyl-β-D-thiogalactopyranoside (IPTG). lac repressor encoded by lacI
   1009..1027    +  promoter       SP6 promoter: promoter for bacteriophage SP6 RNA polymerase
   1223..2014    -  CDS            neo: KKA2_KLEPN - Also known as kan, nptII. Experimental evidence at protein level: Swiss-Prot protein existence level 1. Resistance to kanamycin, neomycin, paromomycin, ribostamycin, butirosin and gentamicin B. From Klebsiella pneumoniae.
   2510..3469    -  CDS            birA: BIRA_ECOLI - Also known as bioR, dhbB. Experimental evidence at protein level: Swiss-Prot protein existence level 1. Acts both as a biotin--[acetyl-CoA-carboxylase] ligase and a biotin-operon repressor. In the presence of ATP, BirA activates biotin to form the BirA-biotinyl-5'-adenylate (BirA-bio-5'-AMP or holoBirA) complex. HoloBirA can either transfer the biotinyl moiety to the biotin carboxyl carrier protein (BCCP) subunit of acetyl-CoA carboxylase, or bind to the biotin operator site and inhibit transcription of the operon. From Escherichia coli (strain K12).
   3510..3526    -  CDS            3xHA (fragment): three tandem HA epitope tags
   3540..3565    -  CDS            HA (fragment): HA (human influenza hemagglutinin) epitope tag
   3959..4750    -  CDS            neo: KKA2_KLEPN - Also known as kan, nptII. Experimental evidence at protein level: Swiss-Prot protein existence level 1. Resistance to kanamycin, neomycin, paromomycin, ribostamycin, butirosin and gentamicin B. From Klebsiella pneumoniae.
   4919..4937    -  promoter       T7 promoter: promoter for bacteriophage T7 RNA polymerase
   4940..5097    +  CDS            lacZα (fragment): LacZα fragment of β-galactosidase; lacZ fragment
   5101..5556    +  rep_origin     f1 ori (sequence partly withheld): f1 bacteriophage origin of replication; arrow indicates direction of (+) strand synthesis
   5557..5607    -  misc_feature   bom (fragment): basis of mobility region from pBR322
   5634..5738    +  promoter       AmpR promoter: bla
   5739..6599    +  CDS            AmpR: β-lactamase; bla; confers resistance to ampicillin, carbenicillin, and related antibiotics
