[The description below was written by a language model from this plasmid's Addgene catalogue record and pLannotate feature annotations shown in this document.]
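Description:
pPOTv6-g418-3HA::tbTurboID::3HA is a PCR-only tagging (pPOT) template plasmid for endogenous gene tagging in Trypanosoma brucei. It is not an expression vector in the usual sense. The catalogue gives the promoter as "read through", which fits a design in which the tag and marker cassettes are amplified with primers carrying homology to a target locus. Once integrated in the parasite genome, they depend on transcription of that locus. In E. coli the 6.8 kb plasmid is maintained at high copy from a ColE1/pUC-type origin and selected with ampicillin through the bla gene. The backbone also carries an f1 origin and cloning-vector remnants flanking the cassette region: lac promoter/operator, a lacZα fragment, and SP6 and T7 promoters.

The payload is tbTurboID, a synthetic insert cloned between retained HindIII and BamHI sites. The annotation software detects it as a birA-related coding sequence, as expected because TurboID is an engineered promiscuous derivative of the E. coli biotin ligase BirA. The "tb" prefix probably denotes adaptation for T. brucei, though the record does not say so. The construct name indicates triple HA epitope tags on both sides of the ligase, but the feature table picks up only HA fragments on one side. Two copies of the neo (nptII) gene, which confers G418 resistance, lie on either side of the tag in the same orientation. This arrangement would allow a tag-plus-marker amplicon to be generated for either N- or C-terminal tagging, although the record does not spell this out. The trypanosome intergenic processing sequences are not annotated. Fusing TurboID to a protein at its native locus allows proximity-dependent biotinylation of neighbouring proteins, and the HA epitopes allow detection and localization of the fusion.
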