Addgene plasmid #247591: pPOTv6-g418-3HA::tbTurboID::3HA
Purpose: Trypanosoma brucei PCR only tagging (pPOT) vector for endogenous gene tagging
Depositing lab: Samuel Dean. Depositing organization: University of Warwick. Publication: A comprehensive toolkit for protein localization and functional analysis in trypanosomatids. Paterou A, Saez Conde J, Tyc J, Sunter JD, Vaughan S, Gull K, Dean S. Open Biol. 2025 Apr;15(4):240361. doi: 10.1098/rsob.240361. Epub 2025 Apr 2. PubMed 40169015.
Backbone
  Vector backbone: pPOT
  Vector type: Unspecified
Growth in bacteria
  Bacterial resistance: Ampicillin, 100 μg/mL
  Growth temperature: 37°C
  Growth strain: NEB Stable
  Copy number: High Copy
Gene/Insert
  Gene/Insert name: tbTurboID
  Species: Synthetic
  Promoter: read through
  Cloning method: Restriction Enzyme; 5′ cloning site HindIII (not destroyed); 3′ cloning site BamHI (not destroyed)
  Sequencing primers: 5′ cTATGGGTTCTGGTAGTG; 3′ cTTAACTACCCGATCCTG
Terms and licenses: Academic/Nonprofit Terms; Industry Terms: Not Available to Industry
How to cite: pPOTv6-g418-3HA::tbTurboID::3HA was a gift from Samuel Dean (Addgene plasmid # 247591 ; http://n2t.net/addgene:247591 ; RRID:Addgene_247591)
